Addgene plasmid #54277: mEmerald-TES-N-14
Purpose: Localization: Focal Adhesions, Excitation: 487, Emission: 509
Depositing lab: Michael Davidson.
Backbone
  Vector backbone: mEmerald-N1
  Backbone size w/o insert (bp): 4750
  Vector type: Mammalian Expression
  Selectable markers: Neomycin (select with G418)
Growth in bacteria
  Bacterial resistance: Kanamycin, 50 μg/mL
  Growth temperature: 37°C
  Growth strain: DH5alpha
  Copy number: High Copy
Gene/Insert
  Gene/Insert name: TES (alt name: NM_015641)
  Species: H. sapiens (human)
  Entrez Gene: TES (a.k.a. TESS, TESS-2)
  Promoter: CMV
  Tag / fusion protein: mEmerald (C terminal on backbone)
  Cloning method: Unknown
  Sequencing primers: 5′ CMV-F; 3′ SV40pA-R
Terms and licenses: Academic/Nonprofit Terms; Industry Terms
Depositor comments: . Excitation = 487; Emission = 509. Localization data: Focal Adhesions
How to cite: mEmerald-TES-N-14 was a gift from Michael Davidson (Addgene plasmid # 54277 ; http://n2t.net/addgene:54277 ; RRID:Addgene_54277)
