[The description below was written by a language model from this plasmid's Addgene catalogue record.]
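Description:
mEmerald-TES-N-14 is a mammalian expression plasmid built on the mEmerald-N1 backbone (about 4.75 kb without insert), an N1-style fluorescent protein fusion vector in which the gene of interest is placed upstream of the fluorophore. It is maintained in E. coli as a high-copy plasmid under kanamycin selection, and it carries a neomycin resistance marker so that transfected mammalian cells can be selected with G418 to obtain stable lines. No feature table accompanies the record, so the specific origins of replication and the promoters driving the resistance marker are not stated. The use of an SV40 polyA reverse sequencing primer suggests an SV40 polyadenylation signal downstream of the fusion.

The insert is human TES (testin; reference transcript NM_015641), expressed from the strong constitutive CMV promoter and fused at its C terminus to mEmerald, a bright monomeric green fluorescent protein derived from GFP, with recorded excitation at 487 nm and emission at 509 nm. The "N-14" in the name probably refers to the N1-type orientation and the length of the linker between TES and mEmerald, but the record does not define this, and the cloning method is listed as unknown.

The record gives the localization of the fusion as focal adhesions, so the construct serves as a green fluorescent marker for these structures. It is suited to transient or stable expression in cultured mammalian cells for live-cell or fixed-cell fluorescence microscopy of focal adhesion distribution and dynamics, or of testin localization itself.
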