>Addgene plasmid #54277 | mEmerald-TES-N-14 | depositor partial sequence | sequence record 84417 | insert sequence
TTTGAACGTCAGATCCGCTAGCGCCACCATGGACCTGGAAAACAAAGTGAAGAAGATGGGCTTAGGTCAC
GAGCAAGGATTTGGAGCCCCTTGTTTAAAATGCAAAGAAAAATGTGAAGGATTCGAACTGCACTTCTGGA
GAAAAATATGTCGTAACTGCAAGTGTGGCCAAGAAGAGCATGATGTCCTCTTGAGCAATGAAGAGGATCG
AAAAGTGGGAAAACTTTTTGAAGACACCAAGTATACCACTCTGATTGCAAAACTAAAGTCAGATGGAATT
CCCATGTATAAACGCAATGTTATGATATTGACGAATCCAGTTGCTGCCAAGAAGAATGTCTCCATCAATA
CAGTTACCTATGAGTGGGCTCCTCCTGTCCAGAATCAAGCATTGGCCAGGCAGTACATGCAGATGCTACC
CAAGGAAAAGCAGCCAGTAGCAGGCTCAGAGGGGGCACAGTACCGGAAGAAGCAGCTGGCAAAGCAGCTC
CCTGCACATGACCAGGACCCTTCAAAGTGCCATGAGTTGTCTCCCAGAGAGGTGAAGGAGATGGAGCAGT
TTGTGAAGAAATATAAGAGCGAAGCTCTGGGAGTAGGAGATGTCAAACTTCCCTGTGAGATGGATGCCCA
AGGCCCCAAACAAATGAACATTCCTGGAGGGGATAGAAGCACCCCAGCAGCAGTGGGGGCCATGGAGGAC
AAATCTGCTGAGCACAAAAGAACTCAATATTCCTGCTATTGCTGCAAACTGAGTATGAAAGAAGGTGACC
CAGCCATCTATGCCGAAAGGGCTGGCTATGATAAACTGTGGCACCCAGCTTGTTTTGTCTGCAGCACCTG
CCATGAACTCCTGGTTGACATGATTTATTTTTGGAAGAATGAGAAGCTATACTGTGGCAGACATTACTGT
GACAGCGAGAAACCCCGATGTGCTGGCTGTGACGAGCTGATATTCAGCAATGAGTATACCCAGGCAGAAA
ACCAGAATTGGCACCTGAAACACTTCTGCTGCTTTGACTGTGATAGCATTCTAGCTGGGGAGATATACGT
GATGGTCAATGACAAGCCCGTGTGCAAGCCCTGCTATGTGAAGAATCACGCTGTGGTGTGTCAAGGATGC
CACAATGCCATCGACCCAGAAGTGCAGCGGGTGACCTATAACAATTTCAGCTGGCATGCATCCACAGAGT
GCTTTCTGTGCTCTTGCTGCAGCAAATGCCTCATTGGGCAGAAGTTCATGCCAGTAGAAGGGATGGTTTT
CTGTTCAGTGGAATGTAAGAAGAGGATGTCTTCCGGCGGTAGCGGCGGTAGCGGGGATCCACCGGTCGCC
ACCATGGTGAGCAAGGGCGAGGAGCTGTTCACCGGGGTGGTGCCCATCCTGGTCGAGCTGGACGGCGACG
TAAACGGCCACAAGTTCAGCGTGTCCGGCGAGGGCGAGGGCGATGCCACCTACGGCAAGCTGACCCTGAA
GTTCATCTGCACCACCGGCAAGCTGCCCGTGCCCTGGCCCACCCTCGTGACCACCTTGACCTACGGCGTG
CAGTGCTTCGCCCGCTACCCCGACCACATGAAGCAGCACGACTTCTTCAAGTCCGCCATGCCCGAAGGCT
ACGTCCAGGAGCGCACCATCTTCTTCAAGGACGACGGCAACTACAAGACCCGCGCCGAGGTGAAGTTCGA
GGGCGACACCCTGGTGAACCGCATCGAGCTGAAGGGCATCGACTTCAAGGAGGACGGCAACATCCTGGGG
CACAAGCTGGAGTACAACTACAACAGCCACAAGGTCTATATCACCGCCGACAAGCAGAAGAACGGCATCA
AGGTGAACTTCAAGACCCGCCACAACATCGAGGACGGCAGCGTGCAGCTCGCCGACCACTACCAGCAGAA
CACCCCCATCGGCGACGGCCCCGTGCTGCTGCCCGACAACCACTACCTGAGCACCCAGTCCAAGCTGAGC
AAAGACCCCAACGAGAAGCGCGATCACATGGTCCTGCTGGAGTTCGTGACCGCCGCCGGGATCACTCTCG
GCATGGACGAGCTGTACAAGTAAGCGGCCGCGACTCTAGATCATAATCAGCCATACCACATTGTAGGAGT
TACCC
