>Addgene plasmid #54277 | mEmerald-TES-N-14 | addgene partial sequence | sequence record 88979 | EGFP-N 5'-CGTCGCCGTCCAGCTCGACCAG-3'
GCTCCTCGCCCTTGCTCACCATGGTGGCGACCGGTGGATCCCCGCTACCGCCGCTACCGCCGGAAGACAT
CCTCTTCTTACATTCCACTGAACAGAAAACCATCCCTTCTACTGGCATGAACTTCTGCCCAATGAGGCAT
TTGCTGCAGCAAGAGCACAGAAAGCACTCTGTGGATGCATGCCAGCTGAAATTGTTATAGGTCACCCGCT
GCACTTCTGGGTCGATGGCATTGTGGCATCCTTGACACACCACAGCGTGATTCTTCACATAGCAGGGCTT
GCACACGGGCTTGTCATTGACCATCACGTATATCTCCCCAGCTAGAATGCTATCACAGTCAAAGCAGCAG
AAGTGTTTCAGGTGCCAATTCTGGTTTTCTGCCTGGGTATACTCATTGCTGAATATCAGCTCGTCACAGC
CAGCACATCGGGGTTTCTCGCTGTCACAGTAATGTCTGCCACAGTATAGCTTCTCATTCTTCCAAAAATA
AATCATGTCAACCAGGAGTTCATGGCAGGTGCTGCAGACAAAACAAGCTGGGTGCCACAGTTTATCATAG
CCAGCCCTTTCGGCATAGATGGCTGGGTCACCTTCTTTCATACTCAGTTTGCAGCAATAGCAGGAATATT
GAGTTCTTTTGTGCTCAGCAGATTTGTCCTCCATGGCCCCCACTGCTGCTGGGGTGCTTCTATCCCCTCC
AGGAATGTTCATTTGTTTGGGGCCTTGGGCATCCATCTCACAGGGAAGTTTGACATCTCCTACTCCCAGA
GCTTCGCTCTTATATTTCTTCACAAACTGCTCCATCTCCTTCACCTCTCTGGGAGACAACTCATGGCACT
TTGAAGGGTCCTGGTCATGTGCAGGGAGCTGCTTTGCCAGCTGCTTCTTCCGGTACTGTGCCCCCTCTGA
GCCTGCTACTGGCTGCTTTTCCTTGGGTAGCATCTGCATGTACTGCCTGGCCAATGCTTGATTCTGGACA
GGAGGA
